Addgene plasmid #163590: pCAG-Bmp6
Purpose: Expresses BMP-6 in mammalian cells
Depositing lab: Takeshi Imai. Depositing organization: Kyushu University. Publication: BMPR-2 gates activity-dependent stabilization of primary dendrites during mitral cell remodeling. Aihara S, Fujimoto S, Sakaguchi R, Imai T. Cell Rep. 2021 Jun 22;35(12):109276. doi: 10.1016/j.celrep.2021.109276. PubMed 34161760.
Backbone
  Vector backbone: pCAG
  Vector type: Mammalian Expression
Growth in bacteria
  Bacterial resistance: Ampicillin, 100 μg/mL
  Growth temperature: 37°C
  Growth strain: DH5alpha
  Copy number: High Copy
Gene/Insert
  Gene/Insert name: Bmp6
  Species: M. musculus (mouse)
  Insert size (bp): 1546
  Entrez Gene: Bmp6 (a.k.a. D13Wsu115, D13Wsu115e, Vg, Vgr1)
Resource information
  A portion of this plasmid was derived from a plasmid made by: pCAG vector is derived from Addgene #14797.
Terms and licenses: Academic/Nonprofit Terms; Industry Terms: Not Available to Industry
How to cite: pCAG-Bmp6 was a gift from Takeshi Imai (Addgene plasmid # 163590 ; http://n2t.net/addgene:163590 ; RRID:Addgene_163590)
