[The description below was written by a language model from this plasmid's Addgene catalogue record and pLannotate feature annotations shown in this document.]
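Description:
pCAG-Bmp6 is a 6,335 bp mammalian expression plasmid built on the pCAG backbone and designed to drive strong constitutive expression of mouse bone morphogenetic protein 6 (Bmp6, also known as Vgr1) in mammalian cells. It is maintained in E. coli as a high-copy plasmid through a ColE1/pUC-type origin of replication and is selected with ampicillin via the β-lactamase (AmpR) gene and its native bla promoter. The backbone also carries remnants of a lac promoter/operator region and short lacI fragments, which are cloning-vector leftovers rather than functional parts. There is also an SV40 origin of replication with a fragment of the SV40 early promoter and an SV40 poly(A) signal. The SV40 origin can allow episomal amplification in cells that express large T antigen. No mammalian selection marker is annotated.

The expression cassette uses the composite CAG promoter: the human cytomegalovirus immediate-early enhancer fused to the chicken β-actin promoter, followed by a chimeric chicken β-actin/rabbit β-globin intron that improves transcript processing and expression. The Bmp6 coding sequence, annotated as a roughly 1.5 kb ORF matching the mouse protein, lies downstream. It is flanked by short β-globin-derived segments that the annotation software labels as HBB fragments. These are most likely the β-globin exon and untranslated sequences typical of pCAG vectors rather than fusion partners. Transcription terminates at the rabbit β-globin polyadenylation signal. No epitope tag or reporter is annotated, so the protein appears to be expressed untagged.

BMP-6 is a secreted TGF-β superfamily ligand that signals through type I and type II BMP receptors to SMAD1/5/8. The associated publication concerns BMPR-2 and dendrite remodeling in olfactory bulb mitral cells, which suggests the plasmid was used to overexpress this BMP ligand in that setting.
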