Features (pLannotate 1.2.2; 18 found; start..end, strand, type, name):
      5..384     +  enhancer       CMV enhancer: human cytomegalovirus immediate early enhancer
    386..661     +  promoter       chicken β-actin promoter: No description available
    662..1678    +  intron         chimeric intron: chimera between introns from chicken β-actin and rabbit β-globin
   1676..1732    +  CDS            HBB (fragment): HBB_LEPEU - Experimental evidence at protein level: Swiss-Prot protein existence level 1. Involved in oxygen transport from the lung to the various peripheral tissues. From Lepus europaeus (European hare).
   1739..3268    +  CDS            Bmp6: BMP6_MOUSE - Also known as Bmp-6, Vgr1. Experimental evidence at protein level: Swiss-Prot protein existence level 1. Growth factor of the TGF-beta superfamily that plays essential roles in many developmental processes including cartilage and bone formation (By similarity). Plays also an important role in the regulation of iron metabolism by acting as a ligand for hemojuvelin/HJV (PubMed:19252486). Initiates the canonical BMP signaling cascade by associating with type I receptor ACVR1 and type II receptor ACVR2B. In turn, ACVR1 propagates signal by phosphorylating SMAD1/5/8 that travel to the
   3280..3351    +  CDS            HBB (fragment): HBB_PONPY - Experimental evidence at transcript level: Swiss-Prot protein existence level 2. Involved in oxygen transport from the lung to the various peripheral tissues. From Pongo pygmaeus (Bornean orangutan).
   3422..3477    +  polyA_signal   β-globin poly(A) signal: rabbit β-globin polyadenylation signal (Gil and Proudfoot, 1987)
   3862..3878    -  protein_bind   lac operator: The lac repressor binds to the lac operator to inhibit transcription in E. coli. This inhibition can be relieved by adding lactose or isopropyl-β-D-thiogalactopyranoside (IPTG). lac repressor encoded by lacI
   3886..3916    -  promoter       lac promoter: promoter for the E. coli lac operon
   3931..3952    -  protein_bind   CAP binding site: CAP binding activates transcription in the presence of cAMP. E. coli catabolite activator protein
   3965..4004    -  CDS            lacI (fragment): lac repressor; lacI; The lac repressor binds to the lac operator to inhibit transcription in E. coli. This inhibition can be relieved by adding lactose or isopropyl-β-D-thiogalactopyranoside (IPTG).
   4011..4033    +  promoter       SV40 promoter (fragment): SV40 enhancer and early promoter
   4057..4192    +  rep_origin     SV40 ori: SV40 origin of replication
   4212..4346    +  polyA_signal   SV40 poly(A) signal: SV40 polyadenylation signal
   4348..4402    -  CDS            lacI (fragment): lac repressor; lacI; The lac repressor binds to the lac operator to inhibit transcription in E. coli. This inhibition can be relieved by adding lactose or isopropyl-β-D-thiogalactopyranoside (IPTG).
   4585..5173    -  rep_origin     ori: high-copy-number ColE1/pMB1/pBR322/pUC origin of replication
   5344..6204    -  CDS            AmpR: β-lactamase; bla; confers resistance to ampicillin, carbenicillin, and related antibiotics
   6205..6309    -  promoter       AmpR promoter: bla
>Addgene plasmid #163590 | pCAG-Bmp6 | addgene full sequence | sequence record 340927 | Addgene NGS Result
GGTCGACATTGATTATTGACTAGTTATTAATAGTAATCAATTACGGGGTCATTAGTTCATAGCCCATATA
TGGAGTTCCGCGTTACATAACTTACGGTAAATGGCCCGCCTGGCTGACCGCCCAACGACCCCCGCCCATT
GACGTCAATAATGACGTATGTTCCCATAGTAACGCCAATAGGGACTTTCCATTGACGTCAATGGGTGGAG
TATTTACGGTAAACTGCCCACTTGGCAGTACATCAAGTGTATCATATGCCAAGTACGCCCCCTATTGACG
TCAATGACGGTAAATGGCCCGCCTGGCATTATGCCCAGTACATGACCTTATGGGACTTTCCTACTTGGCA
GTACATCTACGTATTAGTCATCGCTATTACCATGGTCGAGGTGAGCCCCACGTTCTGCTTCACTCTCCCC
ATCTCCCCCCCCTCCCCACCCCCAATTTTGTATTTATTTATTTTTTAATTATTTTGTGCAGCGATGGGGG
CGGGGGGGGGGGGGGSGCGCGCCRGGSGGGGSGGGGSGGGGSGRGGGGSGGGGSGGGGSGRGGCGGAGAG
GTGCGGCGGCAGCCAATCAGAGCGGCGCGCTCCGAAAGTTTCCTTTTATGGCGAGGCGGCGGCGGCGGCG
GCCCTATAAAAAGCGAAGCGCGCGGCGGGCGGGAGTCGCTGCGCGCTGCCTTCGCCCCGTGCCCCGCTCC
GCCGCCGCCTCGCGCCGCCCGCCCCGGCTCTGACTGACCGCGTTACTCCCACAGGTGAGCGGGCGGGACG
GCCCTTCTCCTCCGGGCTGTAATTAGCGCTTGGTTTAATGACGGCTTGTTTCTTTTCTGTGGCTGCGTGA
AAGCCTTGAGGGGCTCCGGGAGGGCCCTTTGTGCGGGGGGAGCGGCTCGGGGGGTGCGTGCGTGTGTGTG
TGCGTGGGGAGCGCCGCGTGCGGCTCCGCGCTGCCCGGCGGCTGTGAGCGCTGCGGGCGCGGCGCGGGGC
TTTGTGCGCTCCGCAGTGTGCGCGAGGGGAGCGCGGCCGGGGGCGGTGCCCCGCGGTGCGGGGGGGGCTG
CGAGGGGAACAAAGGCTGCGTGCGGGGTGTGTGCGTGGGGGGGTGAGCAGGGGGTGTGGGCGCGTCGGTC
GGGCTGCAACCCCCCCTGCACCCCCCTCCCCGAGTTGCTGAGCACGGCCCGGCTTCGGGTGCGGGGCTCC
GTACGGGGCGTGGCGCGGGGCTCGCCGTGCCGGGCGGGGGGTGGCGGCAGGTGGGGGTGCCGGGCGGGGC
GGGGCCGCCTCGGGCCGGGGAGGGCTCGGGGGAGGGGCGCGGCGGCCCCCGGAGCGCCGGCGGCTGTCGA
GGCGCGGCGAGCCGCAGCCATTGCCTTTTATGGTAATCGTGCGAGAGGGCGCAGGGACTTCCTTTGTCCC
AAATCTGTGCGGAGCCGAAATCTGGGAGGCGCCGCCGCACCCCCTCTAGCGGGCGCGGGGCGAAGCGGTG
CGGCGCCGGCAGGAAGGAAATGGGCGGGGAGGGCCTTCGTGCGTCGCCGCGCCGCCGTCCCCTTCTCCCT
CTCCAGCCTCGGGGCTGTCCGCGGGGGGACGGCTGCCTTCGGGGGGGACGGGGCAGGGCGGGGTTCGGCT
TCTGGCGTGTGACCGGCGGCTCTAGAGCCTCTGCTAACCATGTTCATGCCTTCTTCTTTTTCCTACAGCT
CCTGGGCAACGTGCTGGTTATTGTGCTGTCTCATCATTTTGGCAAAGAATTCGCCACCATGCCCGGGCTG
GGGCGGAGGGCGCAGTGGCTGTGCTGGTGGTGGGGGTTGCTGTGCAGCTGCGGCCCCCCGCCACTGCGGC
CCCCTCTGCCGGTAGCCGCGGCCGCCGCCGGGGGGCAGCTGCTGGGAGCCGGCGGGAGCCCGGTGCGCGC
TGAGCAGCCACCGCCACAGTCCTCTTCTTCGGGCTTCCTCTATCGGCGGCTCAAGACCCACGAGAAGCGG
GAGATGCAAAAGGAGATCCTGTCGGTGCTGGGGCTCCCGCACAGGCCGCGGCCCCTGCACGGTCTCCAGC
AGCCTCAGCCCCCGGTGCTCCCGCCACAGCAGCAGCAGCAGCAGCAGCAGCAGCAGACGGCCCGCGAGGA
GCCCCCTCCAGGGCGGCTGAAGTCCGCTCCACTCTTCATGCTGGATCTCTACAACGCCCTGTCCAATGAC
GACGAAGAGGATGGGGCATCGGAGGGTGTGGGGCAAGAGCCTGGGTCCCACGGAGGGGCCAGCTCGTCCC
AGCTCAGGCAGCCGTCTCCCGGCGCTGCACACTCCTTGAACCGCAAGAGTCTCCTGGCCCCGGGACCCGG
TGGCGGTGCGTCCCCACTGACTAGCGCGCAGGACAGCGCTTTCCTCAACGACGCGGACATGGTCATGAGC
TTTGTGAACCTGGTGGAGTACGACAAGGAGTTCTCCCCACATCAACGACACCACAAAGAGTTCAAGTTCA
ACCTATCCCAGATTCCTGAGGGTGAGGCGGTGACGGCTGCTGAGTTCCGCGTCTACAAGGACTGTGTGGT
GGGGAGTTTTAAAAACCAAACCTTTCTTATCAGCATTTACCAAGTCTTGCAGGAGCATCAGCACAGAGAC
TCTGACCTATTTTTGTTGGACACCCGGGTGGTGTGGGCCTCAGAAGAAGGTTGGCTGGAATTTGACATCA
CAGCAACTAGCAATCTGTGGGTGGTGACACCGCAGCACAACATGGGGCTCCAGCTGAGTGTGGTGACTCG
GGATGGACTCCACGTCAACCCCCGTGCGGCGGGCCTGGTGGGCAGAGACGGCCCTTACGACAAGCAGCCC
TTCATGGTGGCCTTCTTCAAGGTGAGCGAGGTCCACGTGCGCACCACCAGGTCAGCCTCCAGTCGGCGGC
GGCAGCAGAGTCGCAACCGGTCCACCCAGTCGCAGGACGTGTCCCGGGGCTCCGGTTCTTCAGACTACAA
CGGCAGTGAGTTAAAAACAGCTTGCAAGAAGCATGAGCTCTATGTGAGCTTCCAGGACCTGGGATGGCAG
GACTGGATCATTGCACCCAAAGGCTACGCTGCCAACTACTGTGATGGAGAGTGTTCCTTCCCACTCAACG
CACACATGAATGCCACCAACCACGCCATTGTACAGACCTTGGTCCACCTTATGAATCCCGAGTACGTCCC
CAAACCATGCTGCGCACCAACCAAACTGAATGCCATCTCGGTTCTTTACTTCGATGATAACTCCAATGTC
ATCTTGAAAAAGTACAGGAATATGGTCGTGAGAGCTTGTGGTTGCCATTAAGCGGCCGCACTCCTCAGGT
GCAGGCTGCCTATCAGAAGGTGGTGGCTGGTGTGGCCAATGCCCTGGCTCACAAATACCACTGAGATCTT
TTTCCCTCTGCCAAAAATTATGGGGACATCATGAAGCCCCTTGAGCATCTGACTTCTGGCTAATAAAGGA
AATTTATTTTCATTGCAATAGTGTGTTGGAATTTTTTGTGTCTCTCACTCGGAAGGACATATGGGAGGGC
AAATCATTTAAAACATCAGAATGAGTATTTGGTTTAGAGTTTGGCAACATATGCCCATATGCTGGCTGCC
ATGAACAAAGGTTGGCTATAAAGAGGTCATCAGTATATGAAACAGCCCCCTGCTGTCCATTCCTTATTCC
ATAGAAAAGCCTTGACTTGAGGTTAGATTTTTTTTATATTTTGTTTTGTGTTATTTTTTTCTTTAACATC
CCTAAAATTTTCCTTACATGTTTTACTAGCCAGATTTTTCCTCCTCTCCTGACTACTCCCAGTCATAGCT
GTCCCTCTTCTCTTATGGAGATCCCTCGACCTGCAGCCCAAGCTTGGCGTAATCATGGTCATAGCTGTTT
CCTGTGTGAAATTGTTATCCGCTCACAATTCCACACAACATACGAGCCGGAAGCATAAAGTGTAAAGCCT
GGGGTGCCTAATGAGTGAGCTAACTCACATTAATTGCGTTGCGCTCACTGCCCGCTTTCCAGTCGGGAAA
CCTGTCGTGCCAGCGGATCCGCATCTCAATTAGTCAGCAACCATAGTCCCGCCCCTAACTCCGCCCATCC
CGCCCCTAACTCCGCCCAGTTCCGCCCATTCTCCGCCCCATGGCTGACTAATTTTTTTTATTTATGCAGA
GGCCGAGGCCGCCTCGGCCTCTGAGCTATTCCAGAAGTAGTGAGGAGGCTTTTTTGGAGGCCTAGGCTTT
TGCAAAAAGCTAACTTGTTTATTGCAGCTTATAATGGTTACAAATAAAGCAATAGCATCACAAATTTCAC
AAATAAAGCATTTTTTTCACTGCATTCTAGTTGTGGTTTGTCCAAACTCATCAATGTATCTTATCATGTC
TGGATCCGCTGCATTAATGAATCGGCCAACGCGCGGGGAGAGGCGGTTTGCGTATTGGGCGCTCTTCCGC
TTCCTCGCTCACTGACTCGCTGCGCTCGGTCGTTCGGCTGCGGCGAGCGGTATCAGCTCACTCAAAGGCG
GTAATACGGTTATCCACAGAATCAGGGGATAACGCAGGAAAGAACATGTGAGCAAAAGGCCAGCAAAAGG
CCAGGAACCGTAAAAAGGCCGCGTTGCTGGCGTTTTTCCATAGGCTCCGCCCCCCTGACGAGCATCACAA
AAATCGACGCTCAAGTCAGAGGTGGCGAAACCCGACAGGACTATAAAGATACCAGGCGTTTCCCCCTGGA
AGCTCCCTCGTGCGCTCTCCTGTTCCGACCCTGCCGCTTACCGGATACCTGTCCGCCTTTCTCCCTTCGG
GAAGCGTGGCGCTTTCTCATAGCTCACGCTGTAGGTATCTCAGTTCGGTGTAGGTCGTTCGCTCCAAGCT
GGGCTGTGTGCACGAACCCCCCGTTCAGCCCGACCGCTGCGCCTTATCCGGTAACTATCGTCTTGAGTCC
AACCCGGTAAGACACGACTTATCGCCACTGGCAGCAGCCACTGGTAACAGGATTAGCAGAGCGAGGTATG
TAGGCGGTGCTACAGAGTTCTTGAAGTGGTGGCCTAACTACGGCTACACTAGAAGAACAGTATTTGGTAT
CTGCGCTCTGCTGAAGCCAGTTACCTTCGGAAAAAGAGTTGGTAGCTCTTGATCCGGCAAACAAACCACC
GCTGGTAGCGGTGGTTTTTTTGTTTGCAAGCAGCAGATTACGCGCAGAAAAAAAGGATCTCAAGAAGATC
CTTTGATCTTTTCTACGGGGTCTGACGCTCAGTGGAACGAAAACTCACGTTAAGGGATTTTGGTCATGAG
ATTATCAAAAAGGATCTTCACCTAGATCCTTTTAAATTAAAAATGAAGTTTTAAATCAATCTAAAGTATA
TATGAGTAAACTTGGTCTGACAGTTACCAATGCTTAATCAGTGAGGCACCTATCTCAGCGATCTGTCTAT
TTCGTTCATCCATAGTTGCCTGACTCCCCGTCGTGTAGATAACTACGATACGGGAGGGCTTACCATCTGG
CCCCAGTGCTGCAATGATACCGCGAGACCCACGCTCACCGGCTCCAGATTTATCAGCAATAAACCAGCCA
GCCGGAAGGGCCGAGCGCAGAAGTGGTCCTGCAACTTTATCCGCCTCCATCCAGTCTATTAATTGTTGCC
GGGAAGCTAGAGTAAGTAGTTCGCCAGTTAATAGTTTGCGCAACGTTGTTGCCATTGCTACAGGCATCGT
GGTGTCACGCTCGTCGTTTGGTATGGCTTCATTCAGCTCCGGTTCCCAACGATCAAGGCGAGTTACATGA
TCCCCCATGTTGTGCAAAAAAGCGGTTAGCTCCTTCGGTCCTCCGATCGTTGTCAGAAGTAAGTTGGCCG
CAGTGTTATCACTCATGGTTATGGCAGCACTGCATAATTCTCTTACTGTCATGCCATCCGTAAGATGCTT
TTCTGTGACTGGTGAGTACTCAACCAAGTCATTCTGAGAATAGTGTATGCGGCGACCGAGTTGCTCTTGC
CCGGCGTCAATACGGGATAATACCGCGCCACATAGCAGAACTTTAAAAGTGCTCATCATTGGAAAACGTT
CTTCGGGGCGAAAACTCTCAAGGATCTTACCGCTGTTGAGATCCAGTTCGATGTAACCCACTCGTGCACC
CAACTGATCTTCAGCATCTTTTACTTTCACCAGCGTTTCTGGGTGAGCAAAAACAGGAAGGCAAAATGCC
GCAAAAAAGGGAATAAGGGCGACACGGAAATGTTGAATACTCATACTCTTCCTTTTTCAATATTATTGAA
GCATTTATCAGGGTTATTGTCTCATGAGCGGATACATATTTGAATGTATTTAGAAAAATAAACAAATAGG
GGTTCCGCGCACATTTCCCCGAAAAGTGCCACCTG
